>Addgene plasmid #59768 | GFP-APPL1-ΔPTB | depositor partial sequence | sequence record 94119 | GFP-APPL1-ΔPTB sequence 1162 bps
CNNNNNNNNNGNGNCGCCGCCGGGATCACTCTCGGCATGGACGAGCTGTACAAGTACTCAGATCTCGAGC
TCAAGCTTCGAATTCGGCTTATGCCGGGGATCGACAAGCTGCCCATCGAGGAGACGCTGGAGGACAGCCC
GCAGACAAGGTCTTTACTAGGTGTATTTGAAGAAGATGCCACAGCTATTTCCAACTATATGAACCAGTTG
TATCAAGCTATGCATCGGATTTATGATGCACAGAATGAATTAAGTGCAGCAACACACCTGACCTCAAAAC
TTTTAAAAGAATATGAAAAACAGCGTTTTCCATTGGGAGGTGATGATGAAGTTATGAGCTCTACATTGCA
ACAGTTTTCAAAAGTTATAGATGAGCTTAGCTCTTGTCATGCAGTGCTTTCAACTCAACTTGCTGATGCC
ATGATGTTCCCCATTACCCAGTTTAAAGAAAGAGATCTGAAAGAAATACTAACATTAAAGGAAGTATTTC
AGATTGCAAGTAATGATCATGATGCTGCGATTAATAGATATAGCCGTTTATCAAAAAAAAGAGAAAATGA
CAAGGTGAAGTATGAAGTAACAGAAGATGTGTACACATCCAGAAAGAAACAACACCAGACCATGATGCAT
TATTTTTGTGCATTAAATACTCTTCAGTACAAGAAGAAAATAGCATTGTTAGAACCTCTACTTGGGTACA
TGCAAGCTCAGATAAGTTTCTTTAAGATGGGTTCTGAAAATCTTAATGAACAACTGGAAGAATTTTTAGC
TAATATTGGAACAAGCGTTCAGAATGTTCGCAGGGAAATGGACAGTGATATAGAGACCATGCAACAGACA
ATAGAGGATTTGGAAGTAGCCAGTGATCCCTTATATGTGCCTGACCCAGACCCCACCAAATTTCCTGTTA
ATCGAAATTTAACCCGAANGCTGGATACCTTAATGCTAGGAATAAAACNNNTTGGTGTCNTCTNCNGGGA
CNGACAGTTTTACNTTCNNNCNNNNNAANTTNATGNNNCNNNNNNNGNNNNGTAGCNNNNGCNGNNNGNN
NNNNNNNACNNNTCNNNNNGNNGNNGNCTGNNNANNAGANNNNNNNTTNNNANNNNNNNNNNNNNNNNNN
NNNNNNNNNCNNNNANNAATNTNNNNNNNNNNNNNAANNNCN
