>Addgene plasmid #59768 | GFP-APPL1-ΔPTB | depositor partial sequence | sequence record 94120 | GFP-APPL1-ΔPTB sequence 1183 bps
NNNANNNNANNANTGGTGGTANGGNTGATTATGATCAGTTATCTAGATCCGGTGGATCCCGGGCCCGCGG
TACCCAGGCTGATCTTCACACACAGGAGAAATTATGTCAAACTGTATTGGGGTGTCTGGGGCAACAAGAG
AATCTAGAGAGAGGGCAGCCAAATTTGTAGACTCAGATCCTAAGGATCCTGAACTGCTGGTTCGAGCTGT
CGGTGGCCGAGATTGTCCTGCTGCTGGCCGCAGGCTCTCGTGCCTCTGCTGGAAAGATGGGGAAGGAGTG
ACAGCTTCCAGAGCTGATTGATTTACTCGTGCAGCAGTTTCCTCTGGATTTTCACTTAAGTATATTTGTT
TAGATATGTTGTTTATTGTACAGATCCACTCTTCATGATCTTTTTTACTCTCTGCTTGCAAAATTGAAGA
TTTTTTTCCATCGAAAGAGGTGATCTGAAAACAATATCGTCTGTCTTCACAGTCCACAGCCATCACTGAA
CAGTTGTCTATGTCCATGGCCAGGCCTCCTGCTACATCCCCACGGGCCTGACTCATTAAATTTCCACCCT
GCGTGAAGTAAAACTGTCTGTCCCAGGTAGATGACACCAAGCCTGTTTTATTCCTAGCATTAAGGTATCC
AGCCTTTCGGGTTAAATTTCGATTAACAGGAAATTTGGTGGGGTCTGGGTCAGGCACATATAAGGGATCA
CTGGCTACTTCCAAATCCTCTATTGTCTGTTGCATGGTCTCTATATCACTGTCCATTTCCCTGCGAACAT
TCTGAACGCTTGTTCCAATATTAGCTANNATTCTTCCAGTTGTTCATTAAGATTTTCAGAACCCATCTTA
AAGAAACTTATCTGAGCTTGCATGTACCCAAGTAGAGGTTCTAACAATGCTATTTTCTTCTTGTACTGAA
GAGTATTTAATGCACAAAAATAATGCATCATGGNCTGGTGTTGTTTCTTTNNTGGATGTGTACACATCTN
CTGNNNTNNTANTNACNNNTCNTTTTCTCTTTTTTTTTGATAAACGGCTANNTNNNTTAATCGCAGCANC
NTGATCNNNNNNGNNNCTGNAANANNNCNNNNNGNNANNATTCTTNNNATTCTNTNNTANNNNNNNGNNN
NNNCNTGGNNNNNNNNNNANTNNANNNNNNNNNNNNNNNNNNCNNNNNNNNANNNNNNCNNNN
