>Addgene plasmid #59768 | GFP-APPL1-ΔPTB | addgene partial sequence | sequence record 96793 | CMV-F 5'-CGCAAATGGGCGGTAGGCGTG-3'
CTGGTTTAGTGAACCGTCAGATCCGCTAGCGCTACCGGTCGCCACCATGGTGAGCAAGGGCGAGGTAGCT
GTTCACCGGGGCTGGTGCCCATCCTGGTCGAGCTGGACGGCGACGTAAACGGCCACAAGTTCAGCGTGTC
CGGCGAGGGCGAGGGCGATGCCACCTACGGCAAGCTGACCCTGAAGTTCATCTGCACCACCGGCAAGCTG
CCCGTGCCCTGGCCCACCCTCGTGACCACCCTGACCTACGGCGTGCAGTGCTTCAGCCGCTACCCCGACC
ACATGAAGCAGCACGACTTCTTCAAGTCCGCCATGCCCGAAGGCTACGTCCAGGAGCGCACCATCTTCTT
CAAGGACGACGGCAACTACAAGACCCGCGCCGAGGTGAAGTTCGAGGGCGACACCCTGGTGAACCGCATC
GAGCTGAAGGGCATCGACTTCAAGGAGGACGGCAACATCCTGGGGCACAAGCTGGAGTACAACTACAACA
GCCACAACGTCTATATCATGGCCGACAAGCAGAAGAACGGCATCAAGGTGAACTTCAAGATCCGCCACAA
CATCGAGGACGGCAGCGTGCAGCTCGCCGACCACTACCAGCAGAACACCCCCATCGGCGACGGCCCCGTG
CTGCTGCCCGACAACCACTACCTGAGCACCCAGTCCGCCCTGAGCAAAGACCCCAACGAGAAGCGCGATC
ACATGGTCCTGCTGGAGTTCGTGACCGCCGCCGGGATCACTCTCGGCATGGACGAGCTGTACAAGTACTC
AGATCTCGAGCTCAAGCTTCGAATTCGGCTTATGCCGGGGATCGACAAGCTGCCCATCGAGGAGACGCTG
GAGGACAGCCCGCAGACAAGGTCTTTACTAGGTGTATTTGAAGAAGATGCCACAGCTATTTCCAACTATA
TGAACCAGTTGTATCAAGCTATGCATCGGATTTATGATGCACAGAATGAATTAAGTGCAGCAACACACCT
GACCTCAAAACTTTTAAAAGAATATGAAAAACAGCGTTTTCCATTGGGAGGTGATGATGAAGTTATGAGC
TCTACATTG
