>Addgene plasmid #59768 | GFP-APPL1-ΔPTB | addgene partial sequence | sequence record 96794 | EGFP-N 5'-CGTCGCCGTCCAGCTCGACCAG-3'
GCTCCTCGCCCTTGCTCACCATGGTGGCGACCGGTAGCGCTAGCGGATCTGACGGTTCACTAAACCAGCT
CTGCTTATATAGACCTCCCACCGTACACGCCTACCGCCCATTTGCGTCAATGGGGCGGAGTTGTTACGAC
ATTTTGGAAAGTCCCGTTGATTTTGGTGCCAAAACAAACTCCCATTGACGTCAATGGGGTGGAGACTTGG
AAATCCCCGTGAGTCAAACCGCTATCCACGCCCATTGATGTACTGCCAAAACCGCATCACCATGGTAATA
GCGATGACTAATACGTAGATGTACTGCCAAGTAGGAAAGTCCCATAAGGTCATGTACTGGGCATAATGCC
AGGCGGGCCATTTACCGTCATTGACGTCAATAGGGGGCGTACTTGGCATATGATACACTTGATGTACTGC
CAAGTGGGCAGTTTACCGTAAATACTCCACCCATTGACGTCAATGGAAAGTCCCTATTGGCGTTACTATG
GGAACATACGTCATTATTGACGTCAATGGGCGGGGGTCGTTGGGCGGTCAGCCAGGCGGGCCATTTACCG
TAAGTTATGTAACGCGGAACTCCATATATGGGCTATGAACTAATGACCCCGTAATTGATTACTATTAATA
ACTAATGCATGGCGGTAATACGGTTATCCACAGAATCAGGGGATAACGCAGGAAAGAACATGTGAGCAAA
AGGCCAGCAAAAGGCCAGGAACCGTAAAAAGGCCGCGTTGCTGGCGTTTTTCCATAGGCTCCGCCCCCCT
GACGAGCATCACAAAAATCGACGCTCAAGTCAGAGGTGGCGAAACCCGACAGGACTATAAAGATACCAGG
CGTTTTCCCCCTGGAAGCTCCCTCGTGCGCTCTCCTGTTCCGACCCTGCCGCTTACCGGATACCTGTCCG
CCTTTCTCCCTTCGGGAAGCGTGGCGCTTTCTCATA
