>Addgene plasmid #59768 | GFP-APPL1-ΔPTB | addgene partial sequence | sequence record 97452 | EGFP-C 5'-CATGGTCCTGCTGGAGTTCGTG-3'
TCTCGGCATGGACGAGCTGTACAAGTACTCAGATCTCGAGCTCAAGCTTCGAATTCGGCTTATGCCGGGG
ATCGACAAGCTGCCCATCGAGGAGACGCTGGAGGACAGCCCGCAGACAAGGTCTTTACTAGGTGTATTTG
AAGAAGATGCCACAGCTATTTCCAACTATATGAACCAGTTGTATCAAGCTATGCATCGGATTTATGATGC
ACAGAATGAATTAAGTGCAGCAACACACCTGACCTCAAAACTTTTAAAAGAATATGAAAAACAGCGTTTT
CCATTGGGAGGTGATGATGAAGTTATGAGCTCTACATTGCAACAGTTTTCAAAAGTTATAGATGAGCTTA
GCTCTTGTCATGCAGTGCTTTCAACTCAACTTGCTGATGCCATGATGTTCCCCATTACCCAGTTTAAAGA
AAGAGATCTGAAAGAAATACTAACATTAAAGGAAGTATTTCAGATTGCAAGTAATGATCATGATGCTGCG
ATTAATAGATATAGCCGTTTATCAAAAAAAAGAGAAAATGACAAGGTGAAGTATGAAGTAACAGAAGATG
TGTACACATCCAGAAAGAAACAACACCAGACCATGATGCATTATTTTTGTGCATTAAATACTCTTCAGTA
CAAGAAGAAAATAGCATTGTTAGAACCTCTACTTGGGTACATGCAAGCTCAGATAAGTTTCTTTAAGATG
GGTTCTGAAAATCTTAATGAACAACTGGAAGAATTTTTAGCTAATATTGGAACAAGCGTTCAGAATGTTC
GCAGGGAAATGGACAGTGATATAGAGACCATGCAACAGACAATAGAGGATTTGGAAGTAGCCAGTGATCC
CTTATATGTGCCTGACCCAGACCCCACCAAATTTCCTGTTAATCGAAATTTAACCCGAAAGGCTGGATAC
CTTAATGCTAGGAATAAAACAGGCTTGGTGTCATCTACCTGGGACAGACAGTTTTACTTCACGCAGGGTG
GAAATTTAATGAGTCAG
