>Addgene plasmid #59768 | GFP-APPL1-ΔPTB | addgene partial sequence | sequence record 98329 | SV40pA-R 5'-GAAATTTGTGATGCTATTGC-3'
GCTGCAATAAACAAGTTAACAACAACAATTGCATTCATTTTATGTTTCAGGTTCAGGGGGAGGTGTGGGA
GGTTTTTTAAAGCAAGTAAAACCTCTACAAATGTGGTATGGCTGATTATGATCAGTTATCTAGATCCGGT
GGATCCCGGGCCCGCGGTACCCAGGCTGATCTTCACACACAGGAGAAATTATGTCAAACTGTATTGGGGT
GTCTGGGGCAACAAGAGAATCTAGAGAGAGGGCAGCCAAATTTGTAGACTCAGATCCTAAGGATCCTGAA
CTGCTGGTTCGAGCTGTCGGTGGCCGAGATTGTCCTGCTGCTGGCCGCAGGCTCTCGTGCCTCTGCTGGA
AAGATGGGGAAGGAGTGACAGCTTCCAGAGCTGATTGATTTACTCGTGCAGCAGTTTCCTCTGGATTTTC
ACTTAAGTATATTTGTTTAGATATGTTGTTTATTGTACAGATCCACTCTTCATGATCTTTTTTACTCTCT
GCTTGCAAAATTGAAGATTTTTTTCCATCGAAAGAGGTGATCTGAAAACAATATCGTCTGTCTTCACAGT
CCACAGCCATCACTGAACAGTTGTCTATGTCCATGGCCAGGCCTCCTGCTACATCCCCACGGGCCTGACT
CATTAAATTTCCACCCTGCGTGAAGTAAAACTGTCTGTCCCAGGTAGATGACACCAAGCCTGTTTTATTC
CTAGCATTAAGGTATCCAGCCTTTCGGGTTAAATTTCGATTAACAGGAAATTTGGTGGGGTCTGGGTCAG
GCACATATAAGGGATCACTGGCTACTTCCAAATCCTCTATTGTCTGTTGCATGGTCTCTATATCACTGTC
CATTTCCCTGCGAACATTCTGAACGCTTGTTCCAATATTAGCTAAAAATTCTTCCAGTTGTTCATTAAGA
TTTTCAGAACCCATCTTAAAGAAACTTATCTGAGCTTGCATGTACCCAAGTAGAGGTTCTAACAATGCTA
