[The description below was written by a language model from this plasmid's Addgene catalogue record.]
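Description:
GFP-APPL1-ΔPTB is a mammalian expression plasmid built on a pIRES2 backbone. It encodes a truncated form of human APPL1, an endosomal adaptor protein also known as APPL or DIP13alpha, fused to EGFP. It is propagated in E. coli under kanamycin selection. The record does not state the copy number, the origin of replication or any mammalian selection marker. No feature table is supplied, so the detailed layout of the backbone cannot be confirmed. In particular, it is unclear whether the IRES element implied by the backbone name is retained or functional in this derivative.

Expression is driven by the CMV promoter, a strong constitutive viral promoter widely used for transient expression in cultured mammalian cells. EGFP is placed at the N terminus of the insert, so the protein is produced as a fluorescent fusion whose expression and subcellular distribution can be followed by microscopy. The APPL1 coding sequence lacks amino acids 467–709. This deletion removes the phosphotyrosine-binding (PTB) domain and the remaining C-terminal portion of the protein, while the N-terminal part of the protein is kept. PTB domains generally mediate protein–protein interactions, so a deletion of this kind serves as a domain-function mutant for comparison with full-length APPL1.

The associated work concerns how APPL1 regulates the turnover of leading-edge adhesions and cell migration. The construct is therefore suited to testing whether the PTB-containing region is needed for APPL1's localisation and for its effects on adhesion dynamics and migration in transfected cells. The cloning method is not recorded.
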