Addgene plasmid #59768: GFP-APPL1-ΔPTB
Purpose: Expresses APPL1 with PTB domain deleted
Depositing lab: Donna Webb. Depositing organization: Vanderbilt University. Publication: The endosomal adaptor protein APPL1 impairs the turnover of leading edge adhesions to regulate cell migration. Broussard JA, Lin WH, Majumdar D, Anderson B, Eason B, Brown CM, Webb DJ. Mol Biol Cell. 2012 Apr;23(8):1486-99. doi: 10.1091/mbc.E11-02-0124. Epub 2012 Feb 29. PubMed 22379109.
Backbone
  Vector backbone: pIRES2
  Vector type: Mammalian Expression
Growth in bacteria
  Bacterial resistance: Kanamycin, 50 μg/mL
  Growth temperature: 37°C
  Growth strain: DH5alpha
  Copy number: Unknown
Gene/Insert
  Gene/Insert name: APPL1
  Species: H. sapiens (human)
  Mutation: deleted amino acids 467-709
  GenBank ID: NM_012096.2
  Entrez Gene: APPL1 (a.k.a. APPL, DIP13alpha, MODY14)
  Promoter: CMV
  Tag / fusion protein: EGFP (N terminal on insert)
  Cloning method: Unknown
  Sequencing primers: 5′ tcgaattcggcttatgccgg; 3′ taggtacccaggctgatcttcacacac
Terms and licenses: Academic/Nonprofit Terms; Industry Terms: Not Available to Industry
How to cite: GFP-APPL1-ΔPTB was a gift from Donna Webb (Addgene plasmid # 59768 ; http://n2t.net/addgene:59768 ; RRID:Addgene_59768)
